>Addgene plasmid #26964 | Sgf73_Sgf11/PCDFDuet | addgene partial sequence | sequence record 33438 | 26964 with LacI-R
ATTCCACCCTGAATTGACTCTCTTCCGGGCGCTATCATGCCATACCGCGAAAGGTTTTGCGCCATTCGAT
GGTGTCCGGGATCTCGACGCTCTCCCTTATGCGACTCCTGCATTAGGAAATTAATACGACTCACTATAGG
GGAATTGTGAGCGGATAACAATTCCCCTGTAGAAATAATTTTGTTTAACTTTAATAAGGAGATATACCAT
GGCTATGACCGAAGAAACTATTACTATAGATTCTATTTCAAATGGGATACTGAATAACCTGTTAACCACA
TTGATCCAGGACATTGTAGCTCGGGAAACCACTCAACAACAATTGCTGAAGACAAGATATCCGGATCTTC
GCAGTTATTATTTCGACCCGAACGGATCTCTCGATATTAATGGACTACAGAAGCAACAAGAGTCCTCTCA
GTATATTCACTGTGAGAATTGTGGCAGGGATGTGTCCGCAAACAGACTAGCAGCTCATTTACAGAGATGT
TTGAGTAGGGGTGCTAGACGTTGAGCGGCCGCATAATGCTTAAGTCGAACAGAAAGTAATCGTATTGTAC
ACGGCCGCATAATCGAAATTAATACGACTCACTATAGGGGAATTGTGAGCGGATAACAATTCCCCATCTT
AGTATATTAGTTAAGTATAAGAAGGAGATATACATATGAGGTCAGGCGATGCAGAGATTAAAGGAATTAA
GCCCAAAGTTATTGAGGAATATTCTTTATCTCAGGGAAGTGGTCCTTCCAACGATTCATGGAAAAGTTTA
ATGTCGTCCGCGAAGGACACTCCTTTGCAGTATGATCACATGAATCGCGAAAGTCT
