[The description below was written by a language model from this plasmid's Addgene catalogue record.]
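Description:
Sgf73_Sgf11/PCDFDuet is a bacterial co-expression plasmid built on the Novagen pCDFDuet backbone (3781 bp without inserts). Duet vectors of this type carry two separate multiple cloning sites, each preceded by its own T7 promoter, so that two proteins can be produced from one plasmid in an E. coli host that supplies T7 RNA polymerase. The pCDFDuet backbone uses the CloDF13-derived replicon and a streptomycin/spectinomycin resistance marker, which matches the selection listed in the record. This combination makes it compatible with other Duet-family plasmids bearing different origins and markers. The record lists it as high copy and propagated in a standard cloning strain.

The catalogue entry does not fill in a formal insert name, but the plasmid name and depositor comment indicate the payload. One open reading frame was cloned into the first site between NcoI and NotI, both of which remain intact, and it is sequenced from the first T7 promoter. By elimination, this is presumably Sgf11, although the record does not say so explicitly. A fragment of Sgf73 covering residues 1–96 was placed in the second cloning site using NdeI and BglII for co-expression. No species, tags or mutations are stated, and no feature table is provided to confirm the boundaries or any fusion sequences.

The associated publication concerns the structure, assembly and function of the SAGA deubiquitinating module. The construct is therefore most plausibly used to co-produce these two subunits in bacteria, probably alongside plasmids encoding the remaining module components, to reconstitute the complex for structural and biochemical study.
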