Addgene plasmid #26964: Sgf73_Sgf11/PCDFDuet
Depositing lab: Cynthia Wolberger. Depositing organization: Johns Hopkins University and School of Medicine. Publication: Structural insights into the assembly and function of the SAGA deubiquitinating module. Samara NL, Datta AB, Berndsen CE, Zhang X, Yao T, Cohen RE, Wolberger C. Science. 2010 May 21. 328(5981):1025-9. 10.1126/science.1190049 PubMed 20395473.
Backbone
  Vector backbone: pCDFDuet
  Backbone manufacturer: Novagen
  Backbone size w/o insert (bp): 3781
  Vector type: Bacterial Expression
Growth in bacteria
  Bacterial resistance: Spectinomycin and Streptomycin, 50 & 50 μg/mL
  Growth temperature: 37°C
  Growth strain: DH5alpha
  Copy number: High Copy
Gene/Insert
  Cloning method: Restriction Enzyme; 5′ cloning site NcoI (not destroyed); 3′ cloning site NotI (not destroyed)
  Sequencing primers: 5′ T7 promotor 1
Terms and licenses: Academic/Nonprofit Terms; Industry Terms: Not Available to Industry
Depositor comments: sgf 73(1-96) cloned in the second frame by NdeI+BglII for coexpression
How to cite: Sgf73_Sgf11/PCDFDuet was a gift from Cynthia Wolberger (Addgene plasmid # 26964 ; http://n2t.net/addgene:26964 ; RRID:Addgene_26964)
